Addgene plasmid #193410: pNC-CFP-N
Purpose: (Empty Backbone) Nimble cloning-compatible vector for protein subcellular localization in plants
Depositing lab: Pu Yan. Depositing organization: Chinese Academy of Tropical Agricultural Sciences. Publication: A Nimble Cloning-compatible vector system for high-throughput gene functional analysis in plants. Yan P, Tuo D, Shen W, Deng H, Zhou P, Gao X. Plant Commun. 2023 Mar 13;4(2):100471. doi: 10.1016/j.xplc.2022.100471. Epub 2022 Nov 9. PubMed 36352791.
Backbone
  Vector backbone: pGreen
  Vector type: Plant Expression
Growth in bacteria
  Bacterial resistance: Kanamycin, 50 μg/mL
  Growth temperature: 37°C
  Growth strain: ccdB Survival
  Copy number: High Copy
Gene/Insert
  Gene/Insert name: None
Terms and licenses: Academic/Nonprofit Terms; Industry Terms: Not Available to Industry
Depositor comments: CFP-NC frame
How to cite: pNC-CFP-N was a gift from Pu Yan (Addgene plasmid # 193410 ; http://n2t.net/addgene:193410 ; RRID:Addgene_193410)
