[The description below was written by a language model from this plasmid's Addgene catalogue record and pLannotate feature annotations shown in this document.]
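Description:
pNC-CFP-N is an empty plant expression backbone built on the pGreen binary vector and designed for Nimble Cloning, intended for studying protein subcellular localization in plants. It is a small plasmid of about 5.5 kb that is maintained at high copy in E. coli through a ColE1/pUC-type origin and selected with kanamycin via an aph(3')-Ia resistance gene. It also carries the pSa origin characteristic of pGreen vectors, which generally supports replication in Agrobacterium only when replication functions are supplied in trans by a helper plasmid. Nopaline-type left and right T-DNA border repeats flank the expression cassette, marking the segment that would be transferred into plant cells. Remnants of a pBluescript-derived cloning region (T7 and T3 promoters, lac promoter/operator, lacZα and MCS fragments) are also annotated. No plant selectable marker appears in the feature table.

The payload is a CaMV 35S promoter driving an ECFP coding sequence, followed by a cloning cassette containing the ccdB toxin gene under the bacterial cat promoter, and then the NOS terminator and polyadenylation signal. The depositor describes this arrangement as "CFP-NC frame", so a gene of interest cloned in place of the ccdB cassette is fused downstream of the fluorescent protein, giving an N-terminal CFP tag on the target protein. Because CcdB poisons ordinary E. coli strains, the empty vector is propagated in a ccdB-tolerant strain, and replacing the cassette with an insert provides negative selection against uncut or unrecombined backbone. The resulting constitutively expressed cyan fusions can be imaged to determine where a protein localizes in plant cells, and the vector belongs to a system meant for high-throughput gene functional analysis.
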