Features (pLannotate 1.2.2; 21 found; start..end, strand, type, name):
    184..525     +  promoter       CaMV 35S promoter: strong constitutive promoter from cauliflower mosaic virus
    545..1261    +  CDS            ECFP: ECFP is a basic (constitutively fluorescent) cyan fluorescent protein published in 1996, derived from Aequorea victoria. It has low acid sensitivity.
   1443..1545    +  promoter       cat promoter: promoter of the E. coli cat gene encoding chloramphenicol acetyltransferase
   1576..1878    +  CDS            ccdB: CCDB_ECOLI - Also known as G, letB, letD. Experimental evidence at protein level: Swiss-Prot protein existence level 1. Toxic component of a type II toxin-antitoxin (TA) system, functioning in plasmid maintainence. Responsible for the post- segregational killing (PSK) of plasmid-free cells, also referred to as a plasmid addiction system. Half-life of over 2 hours. Cell killing by CcdB is accompanied by filamentation, defects in chromosome and plasmid segregation, defects in cell division, formation of anucleate cells, decreased DNA synthesis and plasmid loss. Interferes with the activity of DN
   1964..2216    +  terminator     NOS terminator: nopaline synthase terminator and poly(A) signal
   2220..2274    -  misc_feature   MCS (fragment): pBluescript multiple cloning site
   2287..2305    -  promoter       T3 promoter: promoter for bacteriophage T3 RNA polymerase
   2350..2366    -  protein_bind   lac operator: The lac repressor binds to the lac operator to inhibit transcription in E. coli. This inhibition can be relieved by adding lactose or isopropyl-β-D-thiogalactopyranoside (IPTG). lac repressor encoded by lacI
   2374..2404    -  promoter       lac promoter: promoter for the E. coli lac operon
   2419..2440    -  protein_bind   CAP binding site: CAP binding activates transcription in the presence of cAMP. E. coli catabolite activator protein
   2453..2545    -  CDS            lacI (fragment): lac repressor; lacI; The lac repressor binds to the lac operator to inhibit transcription in E. coli. This inhibition can be relieved by adding lactose or isopropyl-β-D-thiogalactopyranoside (IPTG).
   2547..2671    -  rep_origin     RSF ori (fragment): Plasmids containing the RSF 1030 origin of replication can be propagated in E. coli cells that contain additional plasmids with compatible origins.
   2679..2703    +  misc_feature   RB T-DNA repeat: right border repeat from nopaline C58 T-DNA
   2794..3382    -  rep_origin     ori: high-copy-number ColE1/pMB1/pBR322/pUC origin of replication
   3553..4368    -  CDS            KanR: aminoglycoside phosphotransferase; aph(3')-Ia; confers resistance to kanamycin in bacteria or G418 (Geneticin®) in eukaryotes
   4553..4654    +  CDS            TRA2_ECOLX (fragment): Protein predicted: Swiss-Prot protein existence level 4. Required for transposition of transposon Tn903. From Escherichia coli.
   4659..5094    +  rep_origin     pSa ori: origin of replication from bacterial plasmid pSa
   5221..5243    +  misc_feature   LB T-DNA repeat: left border repeat from nopaline C58 T-DNA (truncated)
   5271..5426    -  CDS            lacZα (fragment): LacZα fragment of β-galactosidase; lacZ fragment
   5434..5452    +  promoter       T7 promoter: promoter for bacteriophage T7 RNA polymerase
   5461..5497    -  misc_feature   MCS (fragment): pBluescript multiple cloning site
>Addgene plasmid #193410 | pNC-CFP-N | addgene full sequence | sequence record 380157 | Addgene NGS Result
CATGGAGTCAAAGATTCAAATAGAGGACCTAACAGAACTCGCCGTAAAGACTGGCGAACAGTTCATACAG
AGTCTCTTACGACTCAATGACAAGAAGAAAATCTTCGTCAACATGGTGGAGCACGACACACTTGTCTACT
CCAAAAATATCAAAGATACAGTCTCAGAAGACCAAAGGGCAATTGAGACTTTTCAACAAAGGGTAATATC
CGGAAACCTCCTCGGATTCCATTGCCCAGCTATCTGTCACTTTATTGTGAAGATAGTGGAAAAGGAAGGT
GGCTCCTACAAATGCCATCATTGCGATAAAGGAAAGGCCATCGTTGAAGATGCCTCTGCCGACAGTGGTC
CCAAAGATGGACCCCCACCCACGAGGAGCATCGTGGAAAAAGAAGACGTTCCAACCACGTCTTCAAAGCA
AGTGGATTGATGTGATATCTCCACTGACGTAAGGGATGACGCACAATCCCACTATCCTTCGCAAGACCCT
TCCTCTATATAAGGAAGTTCATTTCATTTGGAGAGAACACGGGGGACTCTTGACATGGTGAGCAAGGGCG
AGGACCTGTTCACCGGGGTGGTGCCCATCCTGGTCGAGCTGGACGGCGACGTAAACGGCCACAAGTTCAG
CGTGTCCGGCGAGGGCGAGGGCGATGCCACCTACGGCAAGCTGACCCTGAAGTTCATCTGCACCACCGGC
AAGCTGCCCGTGCCCTGGCCCACCCTCGTGACCACCCTGACCTGGGGCGTGCAGTGCTTCAGCCGCTACC
CCGACCACATGAAGCAGCACGACTTCTTCAAGTCCGCCATGCCCGAAGGCTACGTCCAGGAGCGCACCAT
CTTCTTCAAGGACGACGGCAACTACAAGACCCGCGCCGAGGTGAAGTTCGAGGGCGACACCCTGGTGAAC
CGCATCGAGCTGAAGGGCATCGACTTCAAGGAGGACGGCAACATCCTGGGGCACAAGCTGGAGTACAACT
ACATCAGCCACAACGTCTATATCACCGCCGACAAGCAGAAGAACGGCATCAAGGCCAACTTCAAGATCCG
CCACAACATCGAGGACGGCAGCGTGCAGCTCGCCGACCACTACCAGCAGAACACCCCCATCGGCGACGGC
CCCGTGCTGCTGCCCGACAACCACTACCTGAGCACCCAGTCCGCCCTGAGCAAAGACCCCAACGAGAAGC
GCGATCACATGGTCCTGCTGGAGTTCGTGACCGCCGCCGGGATCACTCTCGGCATGGACGAGCTGTACAA
GCAGTGGTCTCTGTCCAGTCCTGGCCTCGTCGGCCATTCTCGACTAAGTTGGCAGCATCACCCGACGCAC
TTTGCGCCGAATAAATACCTGTGACGGAAGATCACTTCGCAGAATAAATAAATCCTGGTGTCCCTGTTGA
TACCGGGAAGCCCTGGGCCAACTTTTGGCGAAAATGAGACGTTGATCGGCACGTAAGAGGTTCCAACTTT
CACCATAATGAAATAAGATCACTACCGGGCGTATTTTTTGAGTTATCGAGATTTTCAGGAGCTAAGGAAG
CTAAACTTTTGCTGACGAGAACAGGGACTGGTGAAATGCAGTTTAAGGTTTACACCTATAAAAGAGAGAG
CCGTTATCGTCTGTTTGTGGATGTACAGAGTGATATTATTGACACGCCTGGGCGACGGATGGTGATCCCC
CTGGCCAGTGCACGTCTGCTGTCAGATAAAGTCTCCCGTGAACTTTACCCGGTGGTGCATATCGGGGATG
AAAGCTGGCGCATGATGACCACCGATATGGCCAGTGTGCCGGTATCCGTTATCGGGGAAGAAGTGGCTGA
TCTCAGCCACCGCGAAAATGACATCAAAAACGCCATTAACCTGATGTTCTGGGGAATATAAATGTCAGGC
TCCCTTATACACAGGGCCAGTCTGGCCACTTGTGGTCTGCTGAGACCGTGAGGTGACCAGCTCGAATTTC
CCCGATCGTTCAAACATTTGGCAATAAAGTTTCTTAAGATTGAATCCTGTTGCCGGTCTTGCGATGATTA
TCATATAATTTCTGTTGAATTACGTTAAGCATGTAATAATTAACATGTAATGCATGACGTTATTTATGAG
ATGGGTTTTTATGATTAGAGTCCCGCAATTATACATTTAATACGCGATAGAAAACAAAATATAGCGCGCA
AACTAGGATAAATTATCGCGCGCGGTGTCATCTATGTTACTAGATCGGGCCTGCAGCCCGGGGGATCCAC
TAGTTCTAGAGCGGCCGCCACCGCGGTGGAGCTCCAGCTTTTGTTCCCTTTAGTGAGGGTTAATTGCGCG
CTTGGCGTAATCATGGTCATAGCTGTTTCCTGTGTGAAATTGTTATCCGCTCACAATTCCACACAACATA
CGAGCCGGAAGCATAAAGTGTAAAGCCTGGGGTGCCTAATGAGTGAGCTAACTCACATTAATTGCGTTGC
GCTCACTGCCCGCTTTCCAGTCGGGAAACCTGTCGTGCCAGCTGCATTAATGAATCGGCCAACGCGCGGG
GAGAGGCGGTTTGCGTATTGGGCGCTCTTCCGCTTCCTCGCTCACTGACTCGCTGCGCTCGGTCGTTCGG
CTGCGGCGAGCGGTATCAGCTCACTCAAAGGCGGTAATACGGTTATCCACAGAATCAGGGGATAACGCAG
GAAAGAACATGAAGGCCTTGACAGGATATATTGGCGGGTAAACTAAGTCGCTGTATGTGTTTGTTTGAGA
TCTCATGTGAGCAAAAGGCCAGCAAAAGGCCAGGAACCGTAAAAAGGCCGCGTTGCTGGCGTTTTTCCAT
AGGCTCCGCCCCCCTGACGAGCATCACAAAAATCGACGCTCAAGTCAGAGGTGGCGAAACCCGACAGGAC
TATAAAGATACCAGGCGTTTCCCCCTGGAAGCTCCCTCGTGCGCTCTCCTGTTCCGACCCTGCCGCTTAC
CGGATACCTGTCCGCCTTTCTCCCTTCGGGAAGCGTGGCGCTTTCTCATAGCTCACGCTGTAGGTATCTC
AGTTCGGTGTAGGTCGTTCGCTCCAAGCTGGGCTGTGTGCACGAACCCCCCGTTCAGCCCGACCGCTGCG
CCTTATCCGGTAACTATCGTCTTGAGTCCAACCCGGTAAGACACGACTTATCGCCACTGGCAGCAGCCAC
TGGTAACAGGATTAGCAGAGCGAGGTATGTAGGCGGTGCTACAGAGTTCTTGAAGTGGTGGCCTAACTAC
GGCTACACTAGAAGAACAGTATTTGGTATCTGCGCTCTGCTGAAGCCAGTTACCTTCGGAAGAAGAGTTG
GTAGCTCTTGATCCGGCAAACAAACCACCGCTGGTAGCGGTGGTTTTTTTGTTTGCAAGCAGCAGATTAC
GCGCAGAAAAAAAGGATCTCAAGAAGATCCTTTGATCTTTTCTACGGGGTCTGACGCTCAGTGGAACGAA
AACTCACGTTAAGGGATTTTGGTCATGAGATTATCAAAAAGGATCTTCACCTAGATCCTTTTAAATTAAA
AATGAAGTTTTAAATCAATCTAAAGTATATATGTGTAACATTGGTCTAGTGATTAGAAAAACTCATCGAG
CATCAAATGAAACTGCAATTTATTCATATCAGGATTATCAATACCATATTTTTGAAAAAGCCGTTTCTGT
AATGAAGGAGAAAACTCACCGAGGCAGTTCCATAGGATGGCAAGATCCTGGTATCGGTCTGCGATTCCGA
CTCGTCCAACATCAATACAACCTATTAATTTCCCCTCGTCAAAAATAAGGTTATCAAGTGAGAAATCACC
ATGAGTGACGACTGAATCCGGTGAGAATGGCAAAAGTTTATGCATTTCTTTCCAGACTTGTTCAACAGGC
CAGCCATTACGCTCGTCATCAAAATCACTCGCATCAACCAAACCGTTATTCATTCGTGATTGCGCCTGAG
CGAGACGAAATACGCGATCGCTGTTAAAAGGACAATTACAAACAGGAATCGAATGCAACCGGCGCAGGAA
CACTGCCAGCGCATCAACAATATTTTCACCTGAATCAGGATATTCTTCTAATACCTGGAATGCTGTTTTC
CCTGGGATCGCAGTGGTGAGTAACCATGCATCATCAGGAGTACGGATAAAATGCTTGATGGTCGGAAGAG
GCATAAATTCCGTCAGCCAGTTTAGTCTGACCATCTCATCTGTAACATCATTGGCAACGCTACCTTTGCC
ATGTTTCAGAAACAACTCTGGCGCATCGGGCTTCCCATACAATCGGTAGATTGTCGCACCTGATTGCCCG
ACATTATCGCGAGCCCATTTATACCCATATAAATCAGCATCCATGTTGGAATTTAATCGCGGCCTTGAGC
AAGACGTTTCCCGTTGAATATGGCTCATAACACCCCTTGTATTACTGTTTATGTAAGCAGACAGTTTTAT
TGTTCATGATGATATATTTTTATCTTGTGCAATGTAACATCAGAGATTTTGAGACACAACGTGGCTTTGT
TGAATAAATCGAACTTTTGCTGAGTTGAAGGATCAGATCACGCATCTTCCCGACAACGCAGACCGTTCCG
TGGCAAAGCAAAAGTTCAAAATCACCAACTGGTCCACCTACAACAAAGCTCTCATCAACCGTGGCTCCCT
CACTTTCTGGCTGGATGATGGGGCGATTCAGGCGATCCCCATCCAACAGCCCGCCGTCGAGCGGGCTTTT
TTATCCCCGGAAGCCTGTGGATAGAGGGTAGTTATCCACGTGAAACCGCTAATGCCCCGCAAAGCCTTGA
TTCACGGGGCTTTCCGGCCCGCTCCAAAAACTATCCACGTGAAATCGCTAATCAGGGTACGTGAAATCGC
TAATCGGAGTACGTGAAATCGCTAATAAGGTCACGTGAAATCGCTAATCAAAAAGGCACGTGAGAACGCT
AATAGCCCTTTCAGATCAACAGCTTGCAAACACCCCTCGCTCCGGCAAGTAGTTACAGCAAGTAGTATGT
TCAATTAGCTTTTCAATTATGAATATATATATCAATTATTGGTCGCCCTTGGCTTGTGGACAATGCGCTA
CGCGCACCGGCTCCGCCCGTGGACAACCGCAAGCGGTTGCCCACCGTCGAGCGCCTTTGCCCACAACCCG
GCGGCCGGCCGCAACAGATCGTTTTATAAATTTTTTTTTTTGAAAAAGAAAAAGCCCGAAAGGCGGCAAC
CTCTCGGGCTTCTGGATTTCCGATCCCCGGAATTAGATCTTGGCAGGATATATTGTGGTGTAACGTTAAC
ATTAACGCTTACAATTTCCATTCGCCATTCAGGCTGCGCAACTGTTGGGAAGGGCGATCGGTGCGGGCCT
CTTCGCTATTACGCCAGCTGGCGAAAGGGGGATGTGCTGCAAGGCGATTAAGTTGGGTAACGCCAGGGTT
TTCCCAGTCACGACGTTGTAAAACGACGGCCAGTGAGCGCGCGTAATACGACTCACTATAGGGCGAATTG
GGTACCGGGCCCCCCCTCGAGGTCGACGGTATCGATA
